>Addgene plasmid #222991 | His-CL7_MBP_1xNLS_iGeoCas9(C2)_2xNLS(star) | addgene full sequence | sequence record 440600 | Addgene NGS Result
TAATGTCGTACTTGCCGTTTTCATACTTGAACGCATAACCCCCGTCAGCAGCAATCAGCGGCCAGGTGAA
GTACGGTTCTTGCAGGTTGAACATCAGCGCGCTCTTACCTTTCGCTTTCAGTTCTTTATCCAGCGCCGGG
ATCTCTTCCCAGGTTTTTGGCGGGTTCGGCAGCAGATCTTTGTTATAAATCAGCGATAACGCTTCAACAG
CGATCGGGTAAGCAATCAGCTTGCCGTTGTAACGTACGGCATCCCAGGTAAACGGATACAGCTTGTCCTG
GAACGCTTTGTCCGGGGTGATTTCAGCCAACAGGCCAGATTGAGCGTAGCCACCAAAGCGGTCGTGTGCC
CAGAAGATAATGTCAGGGCCATCGCCAGTTGCCGCAACCTGTGGGAATTTCTCTTCCAGTTTATCCGGAT
GCTCAACGGTGACTTTAATTCCGGTATCTTTCTCGAATTTCTTACCGACTTCAGCGAGACCGTTATAGCC
TTTATCGCCGTTAATCCAGATTACCAGTTTACCTTCTTCGATTTTCATAGAAGAACCAGAACCACCACCA
CCGCCTTCAATATCAATGTTGCGTTTCGGGGTAACAACGCTAATGTTATCCATATCATAAACGCCACCAT
TCTGTTCAATCGGTTTCTGATGATTCAGTTCAAATGAGGTACGTTTACCGCTAACATCCTGGGTACGTGT
TTTCGGTGCTTTACCAACTTTCATACGATCATTGTTATTGCGGCTAAACTGTTTGCTCAGTTCAGGATCT
TTGCTAACTTCTTCCCAAAAGGTTTCACGAAAATCATCGAAGCTCTCGAATTCTTTATCACGCAGTTTAT
TTGCAATACGATCCGGAACCGGACTACCCAGATCTTTACCGGCATTGTTCAGCCATTTGTTATTAACCGG
TTTACCTTCACCGGTTGCTTTACCCGGTTCATTGCTTTTGCTAGAACCATGGTGATGGTGATGGTGAGAA
GATTTCATGGTGTATTACCTCTTAATAATTAAGTGTGCCTTTCGGCGATATGGCGTGCTTTACAGATTTT
GAAGCGTTAAAGGAATGTGCACTACGAGGGGTATCAACGATAACTCTTGAAGGGACTTGCCTTACTACAC
TGGATATGCGCTAGCACATCAAATTGTTATCCGCTCACAATTACACATTATACGAGCCGATGATTAATTG
TCAACCACACCATTCCTTGCGGCGGCGGTGCTCAACGGCCTCAACCTACTACTGGGCTGCTTCCTAATGC
AGGAGTCGCATAAGGGAGAGCGTCGAGATCCCGGACACCATCGAATGGCGCAAAACCTTTCGCGGTATGG
CATGATAGTGCCCGGAAGAGAGTCAATTCAGGGTGGTGAATGTGAAACCAGTAACGTTATACGATGTCGC
AGAGTATGCCGGTGTCTCTTATCAGACCGTTTCCCGCGTGGTGAACCAGGCCAGCCACGTTTCTGCGAAA
ACGCGGGAAAAAGTGGAAGCGGCGATGGCGGAGCTGAATTACATTCCCAACCGCGTGGCACAACAACTGG
CGGGCAAACAGTCGTTGCTGATTGGCGTTGCCACCTCCAGTCTGGCCCTGCACGCGCCGTCGCAAATTGT
CGCGGCGATTAAATCTCGCGCCGATCAACTGGGTGCCAGCGTGGTGGTGTCGATGGTAGAACGAAGCGGC
GTCGAAGCCTGTAAAGCGGCGGTGCACAATCTTCTCGCGCAACGCGTCAGTGGGCTGATCATTAACTATC
CGCTGGATGACCAGGATGCCATTGCTGTGGAAGCTGCCTGCACTAATGTTCCGGCGTTATTTCTTGATGT
CTCTGACCAGACACCCATCAACAGTATTATTTTCTCCCATGAAGACGGTACGCGACTGGGCGTGGAGCAT
CTGGTCGCATTGGGTCACCAGCAAATCGCGCTGTTAGCGGGCCCATTAAGTTCTGTCTCGGCGCGTCTGC
GTCTGGCTGGCTGGCATAAATATCTCACTCGCAATCAAATTCAGCCGATAGCGGAACGGGAAGGCGACTG
GAGTGCCATGTCCGGTTTTCAACAAACCATGCAAATGCTGAATGAGGGCATCGTTCCCACTGCGATGCTG
GTTGCCAACGATCAGATGGCGCTGGGCGCAATGCGCGCCATTACCGAGTCCGGGCTGCGCGTTGGTGCGG
ATATCTCGGTAGTGGGATACGACGATACCGAAGACAGCTCATGTTATATCCCGCCGTTAACCACCATCAA
ACAGGATTTTCGCCTGCTGGGGCAAACCAGCGTGGACCGCTTGCTGCAACTCTCTCAGGGCCAGGCGGTG
AAGGGCAATCAGCTGTTGCCCGTCTCACTGGTGAAAAGAAAAACCACCCTGGCGCCCAATACGCAAACCG
CCTCTCCCCGCGCGTTGGCCGATTCATTAATGCAGCTGGCACGACAGGTTTCCCGACTGGAAAGCGGGCA
GTGAGCGCAACGCAATTAATGTAAGTTAGCTCACTCATTAGGCACCGGGATCTCGACCGATGCCCTTGAG
AGCCTTCAACCCAGTCAGCTCCTTCCGGTGGGCGCGGGGCATGACTATGTGAGCAAAAGGCCAGCAAAAG
GCCAGGAACCGTAAAAAGGCCGCGTTGCTGGCGTTTTTCCATAGGCTCCGCCCCCCTGACGAGCATCACA
AAAATCGACGCTCAAGTCAGAGGTGGCGAAACCCGACAGGACTATAAAGATACCAGGCGTTTCCCCCTGG
AAGCTCCCTCGTGCGCTCTCCTGTTCCGACCCTGCCGCTTACCGGATACCTGTCCGCCTTTCTCCCTTCG
GGAAGCGTGGCGCTTTCTCATAGCTCACGCTGTAGGTATCTCAGTTCGGTGTAGGTCGTTCGCTCCAAGC
TGGGCTGTGTGCACGAACCCCCCGTTCAGCCCGACCGCTGCGCCTTATCCGGTAACTATCGTCTTGAGTC
CAACCCGGTAAGACACGACTTATCGCCACTGGCAGCAGCCACTGGTAACAGGATTAGCAGAGCGAGGTAT
GTAGGCGGTGCTACAGAGTTCTTGAAGTGGTGGCCTAACTACGGCTACACTAGAAGAACAGTATTTGGTA
TCTGCGCTCTGCTGAAGCCAGTTACCTTCGGAAAAAGAGTTGGTAGCTCTTGATCCGGCAAACAAACCAC
CGCTGGTAGCGGTGGTTTTTTTGTTTGCAAGCAGCAGATTACGCGCAGAAAAAAAGGATCTCAAGAAGAT
CCTTTGATCTTTTCTACGGGGTCTGACGCTCAGTGGAACGAAAACTCACGTTAAGGGATTTTGGTCATGA
GATTATCAAAAAGGATCTTCACCTAGATCCTTTTAAATTAAAAATGAAGTTTTAAATCAATCTAAAGTAT
ATATGAGTAAACTTGGTCTGACAGTTACCAATGCTTAATCAGTGAGGCACCTATCTCAGCGATCTGTCTA
TTTCGTTCATCCATAGTTGCCTGACTCCCCGTCGTGTAGATAACTACGATACGGGAGGGCTTACCATCTG
GCCCCAGTGCTGCAATGATACCGCGAGACCCACGCTCACCGGCTCCAGATTTATCAGCAATAAACCAGCC
AGCCGGAAGGGCCGAGCGCAGAAGTGGTCCTGCAACTTTATCCGCCTCCATCCAGTCTATTAATTGTTGC
CGGGAAGCTAGAGTAAGTAGTTCGCCAGTTAATAGTTTGCGCAACGTTGTTGCCATTGCTACAGGCATCG
TGGTGTCACGCTCGTCGTTTGGTATGGCTTCATTCAGCTCCGGTTCCCAACGATCAAGGCGAGTTACATG
ATCCCCCATGTTGTGCAAAAAAGCGGTTAGCTCCTTCGGTCCTCCGATCGTTGTCAGAAGTAAGTTGGCC
GCAGTGTTATCACTCATGGTTATGGCAGCACTGCATAATTCTCTTACTGTCATGCCATCCGTAAGATGCT
TTTCTGTGACTGGTGAGTACTCAACCAAGTCATTCTGAGAATAGTGTATGCGGCGACCGAGTTGCTCTTG
CCCGGCGTCAATACGGGATAATACCGCGCCACATAGCAGAACTTTAAAAGTGCTCATCATTGGAAAACGT
TCTTCGGGGCGAAAACTCTCAAGGATCTTACCGCTGTTGAGATCCAGTTCGATGTAACCCACTCGTGCAC
CCAACTGATCTTCAGCATCTTTTACTTTCACCAGCGTTTCTGGGTGAGCAAAAACAGGAAGGCAAAATGC
CGCAAAAAAGGGAATAAGGGCGACACGGAAATGTTGAATACTCATACTCTTCCTTTTTCAATATTATTGA
AGCATTTATCAGGGTTATTGTCTCATGAGCGGATACATATTTGAATGTATTTAGAAAAATAAACAAATAG
GGGTTCCGCGCACATTTCCCCGAAAAGTGCCACCTGACGCCTGATGCGGTATTTTCTCCTTACGCATCTG
TGCGGTATTTCACACCGCATACGTCAAAGCAACCATAGTGTCGACGAGAGCGTTCACCGACAAACAACAG
ATAAAACGAAAGGCCCAGTCTTTCGACTGAGCCTTTCGTTTTATTTGATGCCTGGAGATCCTTACTCGAC
ATGTGTCAGAGGTTTTCACCGTCATCACCGAAACGCGCGAGACGAAAGGGCCTGCGCATTCTCATTGCAC
CCAAATTTATTCTTCACAAAAATAATAATAGATTTTATTACGCGATCGATTATTTATTTCCTGAAAACAA
ATAAAAAAATCCCCGCCAAATGGCAGGGATCTTAGATTCTGTGCTTTTAAGCAGAGATTACCTATTAAAC
TTTTCTCTTCTTCTTAGGAGATCCGCCTACTTTTCTCTTTTTTTTAGGTGACCCGTCACGAGTAGATTGC
AGTGGACGAATGGTTTTGCCAGGTTTGCTGTGTGCGGAGGACGCCAGACCGACACGTTTCTCGCCACGCA
CTTTATAGATGTTACCCAGAACATCAACTTGATATTTCTCGAAACGTTTCAGGGTGCGAGAGCCAACGCC
ACGCAGAGAGAAACGGTGGTCGTGAGAAATCAGTTCCAGGCCGCCGTTTGCGGAGTCGATCGTTTTATAG
TAAACGAACACGTCTTTCACGTTAATTTCTTCGCCTGCAGCGGTTTTAACGGTTTTTTCACGCGGCAGTT
CGATGCGGATCAGGTCGTTCGGATACAGGCTGAAACGAAACGTGTAATCTTCGGTCATTTCTTTCCATTC
AGAGTACGGCTTGTTCGGTTCAATCGCTTTGTTCGGCAGAATGCCTTTCATGATGTCCATGGTATACACC
GGTACACAGTAGTATTTACCATCTTTTTCGAACACGTCCACGCGAACGATGTTGGAATTGTAGGCCACGG
TTTTACCATCGTTCAGAGGGATCACCTGGTTTCTCGTGTCGATAATTTTTACAGTACGGATTACCGGGCC
CGGTTCGCCGTTTTTTTTCGGTTTGTACAGAGGCCCCTGGAATGCCTTTTTCGGGTCGTTGTTATGCTCC
AGCAGACGCTGGCGGATGGCTTCATAAGTGCGTGGATCGGATTCTTTACCGTACATTGGGAAGTGGCCGG
ATGCATCCAGTTTAATCTTGGACAGTTTGGTTTTTACTACGGTCTGGATTTTACCGGAGCGTTCGTCGAT
GCCCACGTAACGGCGCAGCGTTTCACGGTGCGCAGCGCCAGTAACAGAACGTTTCGGCATACGGCTGACA
AACACCGGCTGCAGAGATTCCAGTTTTTGGTCATCGTAGTTACCCAGGTTCAGAGCTTTGATGCTTTCTT
TAGGATGTTTGGACAGACGAGCACGCAGTTCGTCCGCGAAGTGCGGCCACGGCTGCGGAAAATGCGGTTC
GGTTTTTTTGGCCAGTTCCTTGTTCTGCTCACGACGCTGGTAGAATGCGGTCACCTTAGCGATATCGCTT
GGGGTGGTGCACGCCACAATAACGGCGTCAACAGCGTGGTGCAGATCGCTTTCCTCACGGTTCTTGTTGA
ACTCCCAGCGAGAACGCAGGTGGGCGGTAACACGGCCGTTTACGGTATAAACTTTCTGTTTATCGTCGGA
TTCCGCAAATTTCAGGTGTTCACGAATGAAGTTTGCGAAGAAGCGGCTGATGTAGCGAGTATCGTTCAGG
TTACGGTTTTTGAATTCAGTCTCTTCGTTTTCATCGTAGTGCAGACGCAGCAGACGGTCACGTTTCTTTT
TAGAGAACTGTTTATTGGTCAGGACGAAGGTTTCGAACTGTTGCCAACGCTCAGTGCCAACACCCAGATA
TTCAGCTGGGATGCGGTTGCCTTTCTCACGGTTTTCGCGAGTCAGAACCAGAACTTTGTTGGTATAAGAA
TCATCCAGAGAGCGGGAGTACGGGATCACATGATCTACTTCAACGTAACCTGGCTCCAGCAGACGTTCGA
TCTCGATCGGCTGCAGAGAGTAAGCACAGCGACCGTTCTGTTCAGACCACAGCTTGAACTTCACAATATC
GTGACCAGTAGGGTTCAGAGTCAGACCGTATTCCATCAGCTGGCGGATCGCGGTTTCGTTTTTTTTACGG
TTTTCATCCTGTTCCTTTTTAGTTTTACGACGCTCGTCAAAAGTCTGGCTCAGGTCGCGCGCCAGTTCGA
TATGGATGGAAACCGGGCTGCCGTACTTTTTGATGATCGCGTTGACTACTTTGCGCGCCTGGGTCAGTGC
ACGCATTACTACAGGGTTCGCAATCGGCTGGATGTTCGGCAGCAGCATAGTTTTTTGCTTCTTTTTCGGA
CCGGTGAAGGTGTAGCCTGCACGTTCACAAGCGGAGGAGTAGACTTCACCCTGTTCCATATACGGCAGGA
TGGAACGCAGAGCTTTCAGAGACAGGTGACCGAATTTAGTGAAGGACAGGTTCAGCAGTTCTTCAATCAG
CTCGTTATCGTAAACTTTGTTAGCCAGGTTAGGCATACGTTTGCCGTTCTGTTCGTACTCGTTGCGCAGG
TAAGAGTGGATATCCGCATCGTCTTTAAACAGGGTCAGCGCGTAACCGAAGGTATCAAAGTCGATCGGCA
GGAAGCTGCTGGATTTACCCTTGCCGTAAACTTTATCTACAGCTTTACGGATCTGGTGGTATGCATCCAG
TTCCAGGAAACGAATGTTTTCGTTCTGCTTACGAGATTCACCGCGATCGTAAACGATGCCCTTGAAGTAG
GTGTCGTCCGGCAGATGCAGCAGGGTACGAATATCGTGGTAGGTAATTTTGTTTTTCTGGAATGCTTGTT
CATACAGCAGACGACGTTCTTCGTCGGTCAGGCCGCGGGCGCCAGACGGAGAAATCAGACGCAGTTTGTT
GATATGTTCCCACGCGATAAAAGACTGGAAGGTATAGGTGGCTTTCGGCGCACGTTTTTCCTTCGGTTCG
AAAGTACAAAAGCCTACTTTTTTTTCGATATCATCTTTAGACGCCACCGGACGCTGAGATGCCCAAATGG
TAATATATTCGTTTTCGAATTCTTCGGTGCAAGACATGTCGCCGAATTCGCGCTGTTTGGAGAAAATCAG
ACGGATTTCACGTTCCAGGTCATCGCGTGCAATGGTGTTGATGTAGTTTTCGCCTTTGTTACGCTTATGC
AGTGCGAATTTCGGGTCTTTAACAATCATTTCGCCCACGGTACGGTAGCTAGACAGAATTGCACGGTTCC
CCTCAATATGTTTCAGCATAGTGGAGTTCTCTTTATTGGAGCGTTCAGATTTACGGTTAGATTTGAAGCC
ACGACGCTTTGCCAGATGCAGCAGGACACGCGCCAGTTCGTCGTTGTTCAGCTTACGGTCCAGGGCTTCT
ACACGCAGCTGCCATACGTCGATCTCGTGTTTTTCTTCGAACAGTTTATCCAGTTCTTCTTTCGTCAGGA
TGCCTTCACGAATAACCAGGCGACGAATACGCTCCAGACGGTGTTTACGACGACGCAGGCGGCGGCGTGC
GCTACGTGCCAGACGACGCGGTAGAGCCAGAGATTCACCGGTCTGCGGGTTCTCCGCACGGTCAAAAATG
CGCACGCCCAGATCTTCGATACGAGGGATATCCAGGTTCATGACTGCCCAACCAACAGAGGTAATACCGA
TGTCCAGGCCAATCTTATAACGCATTGCATTCGAACCGCCTACTTTCCGTTTCTTTTTCGGAGATCCTGG
ACCCTGGAACAAAACCTCCAACTCGATCCCGAGGTTGTTGTTATTGTTATTGTTGTTGTTGTTCGAGCTC
GAATTAGTCTGCGCGTCTTTCAGGGCTTCATCGACAGTCTGACGACCGCTGGCGGCGTTGATCACCGCAG
TACGCACGGCATACCAGAAAGCGGACATCTGCGGGATGTTCGGCATGATTTCACCTTTCTGGGCGTTTTC
CATAGTGGCGGCAATACGTGGATCTTTCGCCAACTCTTCCTCGTAAGACTTCAGCGCTACGGCACCCAGC
GGTTTGTCTTTATTAACCGCTTCCAGACCTTCATCAGTCAGCAGATAGTTTTCGAGGAACTCTTTTGCCA
GCTCTTTGTTCGGACTGGCGGCGTTAATACCTGCGCTCAGCACGCCAACGAACGGTTTGGATGGTTGACC
CTTGAAGGTCGGCAGTACCGTTACACCATAATTCACTTTGCTGGTGTCGATGTTGGACCATGCCCACGGG
CCGTTGATGGTCATCGCTGTTTCGCCTTTATTAAAGGCAGCTTCTGCGATGGAGTAATCGGTGTCTGCAT
TCATGTGTTTGTTTTTAATCAGGTCAACCAGGAAGGTCAGACCCGCTTTCGCGCCAGCGTTATCCACGCC
CACGTCTT
Features (pLannotate 1.2.2; 18 found; start..end, strand, type, name):
    560..952     -  CDS            colE7 (fragment): CEA7_ECOLX - Also known as cea. Experimental evidence at protein level: Swiss-Prot protein existence level 1. Colicins are polypeptide toxins produced by and active against E.coli and closely related bacteria. From Escherichia coli.
    959..976     -  CDS            6xHis: 6xHis affinity tag
    989..1122    -  5'UTR          cspA 5'UTR: cspA; 5'UTR of the E. coli cold shock protein cspA gene (Mitta et al., 1997)
   1144..1160    -  protein_bind   lac operator: The lac repressor binds to the lac operator to inhibit transcription in E. coli. This inhibition can be relieved by adding lactose or isopropyl-β-D-thiogalactopyranoside (IPTG). lac repressor encoded by lacI
   1166..1194    -  promoter       tac promoter: strong E. coli promoter; hybrid between the trp and lac UV5 promoters
   1198..1286    +  CDS            TcR (fragment): tetracycline efflux protein; tet; confers resistance to tetracycline
   1294..1371    +  promoter       lacI promoter: lacI
   1372..2454    +  CDS            lacI: lac repressor; lacI; The lac repressor binds to the lac operator to inhibit transcription in E. coli. This inhibition can be relieved by adding lactose or isopropyl-β-D-thiogalactopyranoside (IPTG).
   2467..2488    +  protein_bind   CAP binding site: CAP binding activates transcription in the presence of cAMP. E. coli catabolite activator protein
   2503..2568    +  CDS            TcR (fragment): tetracycline efflux protein; tet; confers resistance to tetracycline
   2626..3214    -  rep_origin     ori: high-copy-number ColE1/pMB1/pBR322/pUC origin of replication
   3385..4245    -  CDS            AmpR: β-lactamase; bla; confers resistance to ampicillin, carbenicillin, and related antibiotics
   4246..4350    -  promoter       AmpR promoter: bla
   4380..4431    -  misc_feature   bom (fragment): basis of mobility region from pBR322
   4456..4527    -  terminator     rrnB T1 terminator: transcription terminator T1 from the E. coli rrnB gene
   4556..4591    -  CDS            rop (fragment): Rop protein, which maintains plasmids at low copy number; rop
   4603..4747    -  3'UTR          cspA 3'UTR: cspA; 3'UTR of the E. coli cold shock protein cspA gene (Mitta et al., 1997)
   8196..538     -  CDS            MBP (across the origin): maltose binding protein from E. coli; malE (mutated); This version of the gene does not encode a signal sequence, so MBP will remain in the cytosol.
