[The description below was written by a language model from this plasmid's Addgene catalogue record and pLannotate feature annotations shown in this document.]
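Description:
His-CL7_MBP_1xNLS_iGeoCas9(C2)_2xNLS(star) is a bacterial expression plasmid built on a pCold-type backbone for producing recombinant iGeoCas9(C2), an engineered GeoCas9 variant also recorded under the alternative name 1x-iGeoCas9(R1W1)-2x. The 8,758 nt plasmid replicates in E. coli from a high-copy ColE1/pUC-type origin and is selected with ampicillin through the β-lactamase gene. A plasmid-borne lacI gene with its own promoter supplies lac repressor. Short fragments annotated as TcR, rop and bom appear to be backbone remnants rather than functional elements.

The roughly 5 kb synthetic insert is transcribed from the hybrid tac promoter, which is controlled by an adjacent lac operator and is therefore IPTG-inducible. The transcript is framed by the cspA 5′ and 3′ untranslated regions characteristic of pCold vectors and ends at an rrnB T1 terminator. The open reading frame begins with a 6xHis tag, followed by CL7 (annotated as a colicin E7 fragment), which is an affinity handle that binds the Im7 immunity protein very tightly. Next comes a signal-sequence-free maltose binding protein that stays cytosolic and generally aids solubility. By the construct name, this is followed by one nuclear localization signal, the iGeoCas9(C2) coding sequence and two C-terminal NLS copies. The automated feature table does not annotate the Cas9 or NLS segments, which presumably occupy the unannotated stretch between the MBP and the cspA 3′UTR.

The plasmid is intended for overexpression and affinity purification of NLS-tagged iGeoCas9 protein. The associated work concerns assembling stable Cas9 ribonucleoproteins for lipid nanoparticle delivery and genome editing in lung and liver.
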