Addgene plasmid #222991: His-CL7_MBP_1xNLS_iGeoCas9(C2)_2xNLS(star)
Purpose: Bacterial expression of iGeoCas9(C2) construct
Depositing lab: Jennifer Doudna. Depositing organization: University of California, Berkeley. Publication: Lung and liver editing by lipid nanoparticle delivery of a stable CRISPR-Cas9 RNP. Chen K, Han H, Zhao S, Xu B, Yin B, Trinidad M, Burgstone BW, Murthy N, Doudna JA. bioRxiv [Preprint]. 2023 Nov 15:2023.11.15.566339. doi: 10.1101/2023.11.15.566339. PubMed 38014175.
Backbone
  Vector backbone: pCold
  Vector type: Bacterial Expression, CRISPR
Growth in bacteria
  Bacterial resistance: Ampicillin, 100 μg/mL
  Growth temperature: 37°C
  Growth strain: DH5alpha
  Growth instructions: The Doudna lab uses BL21 Rosetta E. coli for protein expression.
  Copy number: High Copy
Gene/Insert
  Gene/Insert name: His-CL7_MBP_1xNLS_iGeoCas9(C2)_2xNLS(star) (alt name: 1x-iGeoCas9(R1W1)-2x)
  Species: Synthetic
  Insert size (bp): 4992
  Promoter: tac
  Tag / fusion protein: His (N terminal on insert); CL7 (N terminal on insert); MBP (N terminal on insert)
  Cloning method: Gibson Cloning
  Sequencing primers: 5′ agcggataacaatttgatgtgc; 3′ ATAATACCGCGCCACATAGC
Terms and licenses: Academic/Nonprofit Terms; Industry Terms: Not Available to Industry
How to cite: His-CL7_MBP_1xNLS_iGeoCas9(C2)_2xNLS(star) was a gift from Jennifer Doudna (Addgene plasmid # 222991 ; http://n2t.net/addgene:222991 ; RRID:Addgene_222991)
